Addgene plasmid #147462: pCIneo-lambdaN-HA-HsSmg7-K66ER163E-siRNAres-shRNAres_S
Purpose: Mammalian Expression of HsSmg7-K66ER163E-siRNAres-shRNAres
Depositing lab: Elisa Izaurralde. Depositing organization: Max Planck Institute for Developmental Biology. Publication: An unusual arrangement of two 14-3-3-like domains in the SMG5-SMG7 heterodimer is required for efficient nonsense-mediated mRNA decay. Jonas S, Weichenrieder O, Izaurralde E. Genes Dev. 2013 Jan 15;27(2):211-25. doi: 10.1101/gad.206672.112. PubMed 23348841.
Backbone
  Vector backbone: pCI-neo
  Vector type: Mammalian Expression
Growth in bacteria
  Bacterial resistance: Ampicillin, 100 μg/mL
  Growth temperature: 37°C
  Growth strain: DH5alpha
  Copy number: High Copy
Gene/Insert
  Gene/Insert name: HsSmg7-K66ER163E-siRNAres-shRNAres
  Species: H. sapiens (human)
  Mutation: three silent mutation G216A, T1185C and A1521G and two non silent mutations Q651R, V854I compared to the sequence given by NCBI: NM_201568.1 isoform2
  Entrez Gene: SMG7 (a.k.a. C1orf16, EST1C, SGA56M)
  Cloning method: Unknown
Terms and licenses: Academic/Nonprofit Terms; Industry Terms: Not Available to Industry
Depositor comments: Plasmids from this collection were made available to the research community and donated after the lab closed. Please note that the sequence provided by the depositing laboratory may be theoretical/predicted or based on Sanger sequencing results. There may be discrepancies between sequencing results obtained by Addgene and the depositor sequence. If an Addgene verified sequence is not available, please contact before placing your order to request that our lab fully sequence the plasmid.
How to cite: pCIneo-lambdaN-HA-HsSmg7-K66ER163E-siRNAres-shRNAres_S was a gift from Elisa Izaurralde (Addgene plasmid # 147462 ; http://n2t.net/addgene:147462 ; RRID:Addgene_147462)
