[The description below was written by a language model from this plasmid's Addgene catalogue record and pLannotate feature annotations shown in this document.]
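Description:
pCIneo-lambdaN-HA-HsSmg7-K66ER163E-siRNAres-shRNAres_S is a mammalian expression plasmid of about 8.9 kb built on the pCI-neo backbone. It is propagated in E. coli through a high-copy ColE1/pUC-type origin with ampicillin selection (β-lactamase under its own promoter), and it also carries an f1 origin for single-stranded DNA production. For selection in mammalian cells, an SV40 enhancer/early promoter drives a neomycin phosphotransferase gene followed by a synthetic poly(A) signal, which allows G418-type selection of transfected cells.

The expression cassette uses the human CMV immediate-early enhancer and promoter followed by the chimeric β-globin/immunoglobulin intron, which generally improves transcript processing and expression, and ends in an SV40 polyadenylation signal. T7 and T3 promoters flank the insert. The open reading frame begins with a short fragment of the bacteriophage lambda N protein, the peptide that binds boxB RNA hairpins, followed by an HA epitope tag (a single-repeat-sized match to the 3xHA annotation) and the coding sequence of human SMG7, a nonsense-mediated mRNA decay (NMD) factor that acts together with SMG5. According to the name, the SMG7 insert carries K66E and R163E substitutions and silent changes that make it resistant to siRNA and shRNA. The record additionally lists three silent and two non-silent differences (Q651R, V854I) relative to the isoform 2 reference.

This design suits tethering assays, in which the lambdaN fusion is recruited to a boxB-containing reporter mRNA. It also suits complementation experiments in which endogenous SMG7 is knocked down and replaced by the RNAi-resistant mutant, with HA used for detection. The record itself states only mammalian expression as the purpose and does not explain the functional effect of the two point mutations.
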