Features (pLannotate 1.2.2; 21 found; start..end, strand, type, name):
    140..517     +  enhancer       CMV enhancer: human cytomegalovirus immediate early enhancer
    518..729     +  promoter       CMV promoter: human cytomegalovirus (CMV) immediate early promoter
    890..1022    +  intron         chimeric intron: chimera between introns from human β-globin and immunoglobulin heavy chain genes
   1067..1085    +  promoter       T7 promoter: promoter for bacteriophage T7 RNA polymerase
   1104..1169    +  CDS            N (fragment): REGN_LAMBD - Experimental evidence at protein level: Swiss-Prot protein existence level 1. Plays a role as a transcriptional antitermination factor that allows the virus to initiate its lytic phase. Activates expression of the delayed viral early genes by modifying host RNA polymerase (RNAP) into a form that is resistant to termination signals. This antitermination function requires the host NusA protein which serves to stabilize the interaction between antitermination protein N and host RNA polymerase. From Escherichia phage lambda (Bacteriophage lambda).
   1194..1220    +  CDS            3xHA (fragment): three tandem HA epitope tags
   1233..4505    +  CDS            SMG7: SMG7_HUMAN - Also known as C1orf16, EST1C, KIAA0250. Experimental evidence at protein level: Swiss-Prot protein existence level 1. Plays a role in nonsense-mediated mRNA decay. Recruits UPF1 to cytoplasmic mRNA decay bodies. Together with SMG5 is thought to provide a link to the mRNA degradation machinery involving exonucleolytic pathways, and to serve as an adapter for UPF1 to protein phosphatase 2A (PP2A), thereby triggering UPF1 dephosphorylation. From Homo sapiens (Human).
   4520..4537    -  promoter       T3 promoter (fragment): promoter for bacteriophage T3 RNA polymerase
   4555..4676    -  polyA_signal   SV40 poly(A) signal: SV40 polyadenylation signal
   4699..4767    -  CDS            large T antigen (fragment): large T antigen from SV40 (simian virus 40)
   4791..4858    +  CDS            lacZα (fragment): LacZα fragment of β-galactosidase; lacZ fragment
   4862..5290    +  rep_origin     f1 ori (sequence partly withheld): f1 bacteriophage origin of replication; arrow indicates direction of (+) strand synthesis
   5318..5369    -  misc_feature   bom (fragment): basis of mobility region from pBR322
   5434..5791    +  promoter       SV40 promoter: SV40 enhancer and early promoter
   5842..6633    +  CDS            neo: KKA2_KLEPN - Also known as kan, nptII. Experimental evidence at protein level: Swiss-Prot protein existence level 1. Resistance to kanamycin, neomycin, paromomycin, ribostamycin, butirosin and gentamicin B. From Klebsiella pneumoniae.
   6700..6748    +  polyA_signal   poly(A) signal: synthetic polyadenylation signal
   6768..6822    -  misc_feature   bom (fragment): basis of mobility region from pBR322
   6924..6959    -  CDS            rop (fragment): Rop protein, which maintains plasmids at low copy number; rop
   7054..7158    +  promoter       AmpR promoter: bla
   7159..8019    +  CDS            AmpR: β-lactamase; bla; confers resistance to ampicillin, carbenicillin, and related antibiotics
   8190..8778    +  rep_origin     ori: high-copy-number ColE1/pMB1/pBR322/pUC origin of replication
>Addgene plasmid #147462 | pCIneo-lambdaN-HA-HsSmg7-K66ER163E-siRNAres-shRNAres_S | depositor full sequence | sequence record 289909 | Full Sequence
TCAATATTGGCCATTAGCCATATTATTCATTGGTTATATAGCATAAATCAATATTGGCTATTGGCCATTG
CATACGTTGTATCTATATCATAATATGTACATTTATATTGGCTCATGTCCAATATGACCGCCATGTTGGC
ATTGATTATTGACTAGTTATTAATAGTAATCAATTACGGGGTCATTAGTTCATAGCCCATATATGGAGTT
CCGCGTTACATAACTTACGGTAAATGGCCCGCCTGGCTGACCGCCCAACGACCCCCGCCCATTGACGTCA
ATAATGACGTATGTTCCCATAGTAACGCCAATAGGGACTTTCCATTGACGTCAATGGGTGGAGTATTTAC
GGTAAACTGCCCACTTGGCAGTACATCAAGTGTATCATATGCCAAGTCCGCCCCCTATTGACGTCAATGA
CGGTAAATGGCCCGCCTGGCATTATGCCCAGTACATGACCTTACGGGACTTTCCTACTTGGCAGTACATC
TACGTATTAGTCATCGCTATTACCATGGTGATGCGGTTTTGGCAGTACACCAATGGGCGTGGATAGCGGT
TTGACTCACGGGGATTTCCAAGTCTCCACCCCATTGACGTCAATGGGAGTTTGTTTTGGCACCAAAATCA
ACGGGACTTTCCAAAATGTCGTAACAACTGCGATCGCCCGCCCCGTTGACGCAAATGGGCGGTAGGCGTG
TACGGTGGGAGGTCTATATAAGCAGAGCTCGTTTAGTGAACCGTCAGATCACTAGAAGCTTTATTGCGGT
AGTTTATCACAGTTAAATTGCTAACGCAGTCAGTGCTTCTGACACAACAGTCTCGAACTTAAGCTGCAGT
GACTCTCTTAAGGTAGCCTTGCAGAAGTTGGTCGTGAGGCACTGGGCAGGTAAGTATCAAGGTTACAAGA
CAGGTTTAAGGAGACCAATAGAAACTGGGCTTGTCGAGACAGAGAAGACTCTTGCGTTTCTGATAGGCAC
CTATTGGTCTTACTGACATCCACTTTGCCTTTCTCTCCACAGGTGTCCACTCCCAGTTCAATTACAGCTC
TTAAGGCTAGAGTACTTAATACGACTCACTATAGGCTAGCAATTGCGGCCACCATGGACGCACAAACACG
ACGACGTGAGCGTCGCGCTGAGAAACAAGCTCAATGGAAAGCTGCAAACGGTGGATCTCCTCCACATATG
GCTTACCCATACGATGTTCCAGATTACGCTCCTCCACTCGAGATGAGCCTGCAGAGCGCGCAGTACCTCC
GGCAGGCAGAAGTCCTGAAGGCTGACATGACAGATTCTAAGCTGGGTCCAGCTGAAGTCTGGACATCCAG
GCAGGCTCTGCAGGACCTGTACCAGAAAATGCTAGTTACCGATTTGGAATACGCTTTAGACAAGAAAGTA
GAACAGGATCTCTGGAATCACGCCTTTGAAAATCAGATCACAACACTGCAAGGCCAGGCAAAGAATCGAG
CAAATCCGAATCGGAGTGAAGTTCAGGCAAACCTTTCTCTGTTCCTAGAGGCAGCTAGTGGCTTCTATAC
TCAGTTATTACAAGAACTGTGTACAGTATTTAATGTAGATTTACCATGCCGTGTGAAGTCTTCCCAATTG
GGAATTATCAGCAATAAACAGACGCATACCAGCGCCATAGTGAAGCCACAGTCTAGCTCCTGTTCCTATA
TCTGCCAGCACTGCCTCGTCCACCTTGGAGACATTGCTGAATACAGAAACCAGACCAGCCAGGCAGAGTC
CTACTATAGGCATGCAGCTCAGCTTGTCCCCTCCAATGGTCAGCCTTATAATCAGTTGGCTATCTTAGCT
TCTTCCAAAGGAGACCATCTGACCACAATTTTCTACTACTGCAGAAGCATTGCTGTGAAGTTCCCTTTCC
CAGCTGCCTCCACTAATCTGCAAAAAGCACTTTCTAAAGCACTGGAAAGCCGAGATGAGGTGAAAACCAA
GTGGGGTGTTTCTGACTTCATCAAGGCCTTTATTAAATTCCACGGTCATGTGTACCTGAGTAAGAGCTTG
GAAAAGTTGAGCCCTCTTCGAGAGAAATTGGAAGAACAGTTTAAGAGGCTGCTATTCCAAAAAGCTTTCA
ACTCTCAGCAGTTAGTTCATGTCACTGTCATTAACCTGTTTCAACTTCATCACCTTCGTGACTTTAGCAA
TGAAACCGAGCAGCACACTTATAGCCAAGATGAGCAGCTATGTTGGACACAGTTGCTGGCCCTCTTTATG
TCTTTTCTTGGCATCCTGTGCAAGTGTCCTCTACAGAATGAGTCTCAGGAGGAGTCCTACAATGCCTATC
CTCTTCCAGCAGTCAAGGTCTCCATGGACTGGCTAAGACTCAGACCCAGGGTCTTTCAGGAGGCAGTGGT
GGATGAAAGACAGTACATTTGGCCCTGGTTGATTTCCCTTCTGAATAGTTTCCATCCCCATGAAGAGGAC
CTCTCAAGCATCTCCGCAACTCCGCTACCAGAGGAGTTTGAATTACAAGGATTTTTGGCATTGAGACCTT
CTTTCAGGAACTTGGATTTTTCCAAAGGTCACCAGGGTATTACAGGGGACAAAGAAGGCCAGCAACGACG
AATACGACAGCAACGCTTGATCTCTATAGGCAAATGGATTGCTGATAATCAGCCAAGGCTGATTCAGTGT
GAAAATGAGGTAGGGAAATTGTTGTTTATCACAGAAATCCCAGAATTAATACTGGAAGACCCCAGTGAAG
CCAAAGAGAACCTCATTCTGCAGGAAACATCTGTGATAGAGTCGCTGGCTGCAGATGGGAGCCCAGGGCT
AAAATCAGTGCTATCTACAAGCCGAAATTTAAGCAACAACTGTGACACAGGAGAGAAGCCAGTGGTTACC
TTCAAAGAAAACATTAAGACACGAGAAGTGAACAGAGACCAAGGAAGAAGTTTTCCTCCCAAAGAGGTAA
AATCCCAGACAGAACTAAGAAAGACTCCAGTGTCTGAAGCCAGAAAAACACCTGTAACTCAAACCCCAAC
TCAAGCAAGTAACTCCCAGTTCATCCCCATTCATCACCCTGGAGCCTTCCCTCCTCTTCCCAGCAGGCCA
GGGTTTCCGCCCCCAACATATGTTATCCCCCCGCCTGTGGCATTTTCTATGGGCTCAGGTTACACCTTCC
CAGCTGGTGTTTCTGTCCCAGGAACCTTTCTTCGGCCTACAGCTCACTCTCCAGCAGGAAACCAGGTGCA
AGCTGGGAAACAGTCCCACATTCCTTACAGCCAGCAACGGCCCTCTGGACCAGGGCCAATGAACCAGGGA
CCTCAACAATCACAGCCACCTTCCCAGCAACCCCTTACATCTTTACCAGCTCAGCCTACTGCTCAAAGTA
CTAGTCAACTGCAGGTTCAAGCTCTAACTCAGCAACAACAATCCCCTACAAAAGCTGTGCCGGCTTTGGG
GAAAAGCCCGCCTCACCACTCTGGATTCCAGCAGTATCAACAGGCAGATGCCTCCAAACAGCTGTGGAAT
CCCCCTCAGGTTCAAGGCCCATTAGGGAAAATTATGCCTGTGAAACAGCCCTACTACCTTCAGACCCAAG
ACCCCATAAAACTGTTTGAGCCGTCATTGCAACCTCCTGTAATGCAGCAGCAGCCTCTAGAAAAAAAAAT
GAAGCCTTTTCCCATGGAGCCATATAACCATAATCCCTCAGAAGTCAAGGTCCCAGAATTCTACTGGGAT
TCTTCCTACAGCATGGCTGATAACAGATCTGTAATGGCACAGCAAGCAAACATAGACCGCAGGGGCAAAC
GGTCACCAGGAATCTTCCGTCCAGAGCAGGATCCTGTACCCAGAATGCCGTTTGAGAAATCCTTATTGGA
GAAGCCCTCAGAGCTCATGTCACATTCATCCTCTTTCCTGTCCCTCACCGGATTCTCTCTCAATCAGGAA
AGATACCCAAATAATAGTATGTTCAATGAGGTATATGGGAAAAACCTGACATCCAGCTCCAAAGCAGAAC
TCAGTCCCTCAATGGCCCCCCAGGAAACATCTCTGTATTCCCTTTTTGAAGGGACTCCGTGGTCTCCATC
ACTTCCTGCCAGTTCAGATCATTCAACACCAGCCAGCCAGTCTCCTCATTCCTCTAACCCAAGCAGCCTA
CCCAGCTCTCCTCCAACACACAACCATAATTCTGTTCCATTCTCCAATTTTGGACCCATTGGGACTCCAG
ATAACAGGGATAGAAGGACTGCAGATCGGTGGAAAACTGATAAGCCAGCCATGGGTGGGTTTGGCATTGA
TTATCTCTCAGCAACGTCATCCTCTGAGAGCAGTTGGCATCAGGCCAGCACTCCGAGTGGCACCTGGACA
GGCCATGGCCCTTCCATGGAGGATTCCTCTGCTGTCCTCATGGAAAGCCTAAAGTCTATCTGGTCCAGTT
CCATGATGCATCCTGGACCTTCTGCTCTGGAGCAGCTGTTAATGCAGCAGAAGCAGAAACAGCAACGGGG
ACAAGGCACCATGAACCCTCCACACTGAGCGGCCGCTTCCCTTTAGTGAGGGTTAATGCTTCGAGCAGAC
ATGATAAGATACATTGATGAGTTTGGACAAACCACAACTAGAATGCAGTGAAAAAAATGCTTTATTTGTG
AAATTTGTGATGCTATTGCTTTATTTGTAACCATTATAAGCTGCAATAAACAAGTTAACAACAACAATTG
CATTCATTTTATGTTTCAGGTTCAGGGGGAGATGTGGGAGGTTTTTTAAAGCAAGTAAAACCTCTACAAA
TGTGGTAAAATCCGATAAGGATCGATCCGGGCTGGCGTAATAGCGAAGAGGCCCGCACCGATCGCCCTTC
CCAACAGTTGCGCAGCCTGAATGGCGAATGG
[124 nt withheld, positions 4862-4985]
C
[91 nt withheld, positions 4987-5077]
A
[49 nt withheld, positions 5079-5127]
CCTTTGACGTTGGAGTCCACGTTCTTT
[37 nt withheld, positions 5155-5191]
ACCCTATCTCGGTCTATTCTTTTGATTTATAAGGGATTTTGCCGATTTCGGCCTATTGGTTAAAAAATGA
GCTGATTTAACAAAAATTTAACGCGAATTTTAACAAAATATTAACGCTTACAATTTCCTGATGCGGTATT
TTCTCCTTACGCATCTGTGCGGTATTTCACACCGCATACGCGGATCTGCGCAGCACCATGGCCTGAAATA
ACCTCTGAAAGAGGAACTTGGTTAGGTACCTTCTGAGGCGGAAAGAACCAGCTGTGGAATGTGTGTCAGT
TAGGGTGTGGAAAGTCCCCAGGCTCCCCAGCAGGCAGAAGTATGCAAAGCATGCATCTCAATTAGTCAGC
AACCAGGTGTGGAAAGTCCCCAGGCTCCCCAGCAGGCAGAAGTATGCAAAGCATGCATCTCAATTAGTCA
GCAACCATAGTCCCGCCCCTAACTCCGCCCATCCCGCCCCTAACTCCGCCCAGTTCCGCCCATTCTCCGC
CCCATGGCTGACTAATTTTTTTTATTTATGCAGAGGCCGAGGCCGCCTCGGCCTCTGAGCTATTCCAGAA
GTAGTGAGGAGGCTTTTTTGGAGGCCTAGGCTTTTGCAAAAAGCTTGATTCTTCTGACACAACAGTCTCG
AACTTAAGGCTAGAGCCACCATGATTGAACAAGATGGATTGCACGCAGGTTCTCCGGCCGCTTGGGTGGA
GAGGCTATTCGGCTATGACTGGGCACAACAGACAATCGGCTGCTCTGATGCCGCCGTGTTCCGGCTGTCA
GCGCAGGGGCGCCCGGTTCTTTTTGTCAAGACCGACCTGTCCGGTGCCCTGAATGAACTGCAGGACGAGG
CAGCGCGGCTATCGTGGCTGGCCACGACGGGCGTTCCTTGCGCAGCTGTGCTCGACGTTGTCACTGAAGC
GGGAAGGGACTGGCTGCTATTGGGCGAAGTGCCGGGGCAGGATCTCCTGTCATCTCACCTTGCTCCTGCC
GAGAAAGTATCCATCATGGCTGATGCAATGCGGCGGCTGCATACGCTTGATCCGGCTACCTGCCCATTCG
ACCACCAAGCGAAACATCGCATCGAGCGAGCACGTACTCGGATGGAAGCCGGTCTTGTCGATCAGGATGA
TCTGGACGAAGAGCATCAGGGGCTCGCGCCAGCCGAACTGTTCGCCAGGCTCAAGGCGCGCATGCCCGAC
GGCGAGGATCTCGTCGTGACCCATGGCGATGCCTGCTTGCCGAATATCATGGTGGAAAATGGCCGCTTTT
CTGGATTCATCGACTGTGGCCGGCTGGGTGTGGCGGACCGCTATCAGGACATAGCGTTGGCTACCCGTGA
TATTGCTGAAGAGCTTGGCGGCGAATGGGCTGACCGCTTCCTCGTGCTTTACGGTATCGCCGCTCCCGAT
TCGCAGCGCATCGCCTTCTATCGCCTTCTTGACGAGTTCTTCTGAGCGGGACTCTGGGGTTCGAAATGAC
CGACCAAGCGACGCCCAACCTGCCATCACGATGGCCGCAATAAAATATCTTTATTTTCATTACATCTGTG
TGTTGGTTTTTTGTGTGAATCGATAGCGATAAGGATCCGCGTATGGTGCACTCTCAGTACAATCTGCTCT
GATGCCGCATAGTTAAGCCAGCCCCGACACCCGCCAACACCCGCTGACGCGCCCTGACGGGCTTGTCTGC
TCCCGGCATCCGCTTACAGACAAGCTGTGACCGTCTCCGGGAGCTGCATGTGTCAGAGGTTTTCACCGTC
ATCACCGAAACGCGCGAGACGAAAGGGCCTCGTGATACGCCTATTTTTATAGGTTAATGTCATGATAATA
ATGGTTTCTTAGACGTCAGGTGGCACTTTTCGGGGAAATGTGCGCGGAACCCCTATTTGTTTATTTTTCT
AAATACATTCAAATATGTATCCGCTCATGAGACAATAACCCTGATAAATGCTTCAATAATATTGAAAAAG
GAAGAGTATGAGTATTCAACATTTCCGTGTCGCCCTTATTCCCTTTTTTGCGGCATTTTGCCTTCCTGTT
TTTGCTCACCCAGAAACGCTGGTGAAAGTAAAAGATGCTGAAGATCAGTTGGGTGCACGAGTGGGTTACA
TCGAACTGGATCTCAACAGCGGTAAGATCCTTGAGAGTTTTCGCCCCGAAGAACGTTTTCCAATGATGAG
CACTTTTAAAGTTCTGCTATGTGGCGCGGTATTATCCCGTATTGACGCCGGGCAAGAGCAACTCGGTCGC
CGCATACACTATTCTCAGAATGACTTGGTTGAGTACTCACCAGTCACAGAAAAGCATCTTACGGATGGCA
TGACAGTAAGAGAATTATGCAGTGCTGCCATAACCATGAGTGATAACACTGCGGCCAACTTACTTCTGAC
AACGATCGGAGGACCGAAGGAGCTAACCGCTTTTTTGCACAACATGGGGGATCATGTAACTCGCCTTGAT
CGTTGGGAACCGGAGCTGAATGAAGCCATACCAAACGACGAGCGTGACACCACGATGCCTGTAGCAATGG
CAACAACGTTGCGCAAACTATTAACTGGCGAACTACTTACTCTAGCTTCCCGGCAACAATTAATAGACTG
GATGGAGGCGGATAAAGTTGCAGGACCACTTCTGCGCTCGGCCCTTCCGGCTGGCTGGTTTATTGCTGAT
AAATCTGGAGCCGGTGAGCGTGGGTCTCGCGGTATCATTGCAGCACTGGGGCCAGATGGTAAGCCCTCCC
GTATCGTAGTTATCTACACGACGGGGAGTCAGGCAACTATGGATGAACGAAATAGACAGATCGCTGAGAT
AGGTGCCTCACTGATTAAGCATTGGTAACTGTCAGACCAAGTTTACTCATATATACTTTAGATTGATTTA
AAACTTCATTTTTAATTTAAAAGGATCTAGGTGAAGATCCTTTTTGATAATCTCATGACCAAAATCCCTT
AACGTGAGTTTTCGTTCCACTGAGCGTCAGACCCCGTAGAAAAGATCAAAGGATCTTCTTGAGATCCTTT
TTTTCTGCGCGTAATCTGCTGCTTGCAAACAAAAAAACCACCGCTACCAGCGGTGGTTTGTTTGCCGGAT
CAAGAGCTACCAACTCTTTTTCCGAAGGTAACTGGCTTCAGCAGAGCGCAGATACCAAATACTGTTCTTC
TAGTGTAGCCGTAGTTAGGCCACCACTTCAAGAACTCTGTAGCACCGCCTACATACCTCGCTCTGCTAAT
CCTGTTACCAGTGGCTGCTGCCAGTGGCGATAAGTCGTGTCTTACCGGGTTGGACTCAAGACGATAGTTA
CCGGATAAGGCGCAGCGGTCGGGCTGAACGGGGGGTTCGTGCACACAGCCCAGCTTGGAGCGAACGACCT
ACACCGAACTGAGATACCTACAGCGTGAGCTATGAGAAAGCGCCACGCTTCCCGAAGGGAGAAAGGCGGA
CAGGTATCCGGTAAGCGGCAGGGTCGGAACAGGAGAGCGCACGAGGGAGCTTCCAGGGGGAAACGCCTGG
TATCTTTATAGTCCTGTCGGGTTTCGCCACCTCTGACTTGAGCGTCGATTTTTGTGATGCTCGTCAGGGG
GGCGGAGCCTATGGAAAAACGCCAGCAACGCGGCCTTTTTACGGTTCCTGGCCTTTTGCTGGCCTTTTGC
TCACATGGCTCGACAGATCT
